>Addgene plasmid #243855 | p15Ao2_Red | addgene full sequence | sequence record 488065 | Addgene NGS Result
GGTCTCAGTCAGGAGAGAGACGCCTGTTGACAATTAATCATCGGCATAGTATATCGGCATAGTATAATAC
GACCAAAGAAACAAAATGAGGAGGTACTGAAATGGTGAGCAAAGGCGAAGCGGTGATTAAAGAATTTATG
CGCTTTAAAGTGCATATGGAAGGCAGCATGAACGGCCATGAATTTGAAATTGAAGGCGAAGGCGAAGGCC
GCCCGTATGAAGGCACCCAGACCGCGAAACTGAAAGTGACCAAAGGCGGCCCGCTGCCGTTTAGCTGGGA
TATTCTGAGCCCGCAGTTTATGTATGGCAGCCGCGCGTTTATTAAACATCCGGCGGATATTCCGGATTAT
TATAAACAGAGCTTTCCGGAAGGCTTTAAATGGGAACGCGTGATGAACTTTGAAGATGGCGGCGCGGTGA
CCGTGACCCAGGATACCAGCCTGGAAGATGGCACCCTGATTTATAAAGTGAAACTGCGCGGCACCAACTT
TCCGCCGGATGGCCCGGTGATGCAGAAAAAAACCATGGGCTGGGAAGCGAGCACCGAACGCCTGTATCCG
GAAGATGGCGTGCTGAAAGGCGATATTAAAATGGCGCTGCGCCTGAAAGATGGCGGCCGCTATCTGGCGG
ATTTTAAAACCACCTATAAAGCGAAAAAACCGGTGCAGATGCCGGGCGCGTATAACGTGGATCGCAAACT
GGATATTACCAGCCATAACGAAGATTATACCGTGGTGGAACAGTATGAACGCAGCGAAGGCCGCCATAGC
ACCGGCGGCATGGATGAACTGTATAAATAAGCTTCCAGGCATCAAATAAAACGAAAGGCTCAGTCGAAAG
ACTGGGCCTTTCGTTTTATCTGTTGTTTGTCGGTGAACGCTCTCCGTCTCTCGCTTGAGACCTGCAGTGA
CACGGTTATCCACAGAATCAGGGGATAAGGCTAGGTGGAGGCTCAGTGATGATAAGTCTGCGATGGTGGA
TGCATGTGTCATGGTCATAGCTGTTTCCTGTGTGAAATTGTTATCCGCTCAGAGGGCACAATCCTATTCC
GCGCTATCCGACAATCTCCAAGACATTAGGTGGAGTTCAGTTCGGCGAGCGGAAATGGCTTACGAACGGG
GCGGAGATTTCCTGGAAGATGCCAGGAAGATACTTAACAGGGAAGTGAGAGGGCCGCGGCAAAGCCGTTT
TTCCATAGGCTCCGCCCCCCTGACAAGCATCACGAAATCTGACGCTCAAATCAGTGGTGGCGAAACCCGA
CAGGACTATAAAGATACCAGGCGTTTCCCCCTGGCGGCTCCCTCGTGCGCTCTCCTGTTCCTGCCTTTCG
GTTTACCGGTGTCATTCCGCTGTTATGGCCGCGTTTGTCTCATTCCACGCCTGACACTCAGTTCCGGGTA
GGCAGTTCGCTCCAAGCTGGACTGTATGCACGAACCCCCCGTTCAGTCCGACCGCTGCGCCTTATCCGGT
AACTATCGTCTTGAGTCCAACCCGGAAAGACATGCAAAAGCACCACTGGCAGCAGCCACTGGTAATTGAT
TTAGAGGAGTTAGTCTTGAAGTCATGCGCCGGTTAAGGCTAAACTGAAAGGACAAGTTTTGGTGACTGCG
CTCCTCCAAGCCAGTTACCTCGGTTCAAAGAGTTGGTAGCTCAGAGAACCTTCGAAAAACCGCCCTGCAA
GGCGGTTTTTTCGTTTTCAGAGCAAGAGATTACGCGCAGACCAAAACGATCTCAAGAAGATCATCTTATT
AAGTCTGACGCTCTATTCAACAAAGCCGCCGTCCATGGGTAGGGGGCTTCAAATCGTCCTCGTGATACCA
ATTCGGAGCCTGCTTTTTTGTACAAACTTGTTGATAATGGCAATTCAAGGATCTTCACCTAGATCCTTTT
AAATTAAAAATGAAGTTTTAAATCAATCTAAAGTATATATGAGTAAACTTGGTCTGACAGTTACCAATGC
TTAATCAGTGAGGCACCTATCTCAGCGATCTGTCTATTTCGTTCATCCATAGTTGCCTGACTCCCCGTCG
TGTAGATAACTACGATACGGGAGGGCTTACCATCTGGCCCCAGTGCTGCAATGATACCGCGAGAGCCACG
CTCACCGGCTCCAGATTTATCAGCAATAAACCAGCCAGCCGGAAGGGCCGAGCGCAGAAGTGGTCCTGCA
ACTTTATCCGCCTCCATCCAGTCTATTAATTGTTGCCGGGAAGCTAGAGTAAGTAGTTCGCCAGTTAATA
GTTTGCGCAACGTTGTTGCCATTGCTACAGGCATCGTGGTGTCACGCTCGTCGTTTGGTATGGCTTCATT
CAGCTCCGGTTCCCAACGATCAAGGCGAGTTACATGATCCCCCATGTTGTGCAAAAAAGCGGTTAGCTCC
TTCGGTCCTCCGATCGTTGTCAGAAGTAAGTTGGCCGCAGTGTTATCACTCATGGTTATGGCAGCACTGC
ATAATTCTCTTACTGTCATGCCATCCGTAAGATGCTTTTCTGTGACTGGTGAGTACTCAACCAAGTCATT
CTGAGAATAGTGTATGCGGCGACCGAGTTGCTCTTGCCCGGCGTCAATACGGGATAATACCGCGCCACAT
AGCAGAACTTTAAAAGTGCTCATCATTGGAAAACGTTCTTCGGGGCGAAAACTCTCAAGGATCTTACCGC
TGTTGAGATCCAGTTCGATGTAACCCACTCGTGCACCCAACTGATCTTCAGCATCTTTTACTTTCACCAG
CGTTTCTGGGTGAGCAAAAACAGGAAGGCAAAATGCCGCAAAAAAGGGAATAAGGGCGACACGGAAATGT
TGAATACTCATACTCTTCCTTTTTCAATATTATTGAAGCATTTATCAGGGTTATTGTCTCATGAGCGGAT
ACATATTTGAATGTATTTAGAAAAATAAACAAATAGGGGTTCCGCGCACATTTCCCCGAAAAGTGCCAGA
TACCTGAAACAAAACCCATCGTACGGCCAAGGAAGTCTCCAATAACTGTGATCCACCACAAGCGCCAGGG
TTTTCCCAGTCACGACGTTGTAAAACGACGGCCAGTCATGCATAATCCGCACGCATCTGGAATAAGGAAG
TGCCATTCCGCCTGACCTTTTAACGCGAATTTTAACAAAATATTAACGCTTACAATTTTAACTGCA
Features (pLannotate 1.2.2; 10 found; start..end, strand, type, name):
     26..73      +  promoter       EM7 promoter: synthetic bacterial promoter&nbsp
    102..797     +  CDS            mScarlet-I: mScarlet-I is a basic (constitutively fluorescent) red fluorescent protein published in 2016, derived from synthetic construct. It is reported to be a rapidly-maturing monomer with moderate acid sensitivity.
    813..884     +  terminator     rrnB T1 terminator: transcription terminator T1 from the E. coli rrnB gene
    912..938     -  rep_origin     RSF ori (fragment): Plasmids containing the RSF 1030 origin of replication can be propagated in E. coli cells that contain additional plasmids with compatible origins.
   1190..1735    -  rep_origin     p15A ori: Plasmids containing the medium-copy-number p15A origin of replication can be propagated in E. coli cells that contain a second plasmid with the ColE1 origin.
   1827..1851    -  protein_bind   attB1: mutant version of attB; recombination site for the Gateway® BP reaction BP Clonase™
   1951..2811    -  CDS            AmpR: β-lactamase; bla; confers resistance to ampicillin, carbenicillin, and related antibiotics
   2812..2916    -  promoter       AmpR promoter: bla
   3003..3046    -  CDS            lacZα (fragment): LacZα fragment of β-galactosidase; lacZ fragment
   3099..3138    +  rep_origin     M13 ori (fragment): M13 bacteriophage origin of replication; arrow indicates direction of (+) strand synthesis
