[The description below was written by a language model from this plasmid's Addgene catalogue record and pLannotate feature annotations shown in this document.]
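Description:
p15Ao2_Red is a small (about 3.1 kb) bacterial expression plasmid from a GoldenBraid2.0 toolkit adapted for E. coli and related enteric bacteria. It is built on a p15A backbone. The p15A origin gives low-to-medium copy number and is compatible with ColE1-type plasmids, so the vector can be maintained alongside a second plasmid in the same cell. Selection is by ampicillin, through a β-lactamase (AmpR) gene driven by its native bla promoter.

The recorded insert is an 847 bp synthetic mScarlet-I cassette installed by Golden Gate cloning. In the annotated sequence this cassette is a compact transcription unit. The synthetic constitutive EM7 bacterial promoter sits upstream of the mScarlet-I coding sequence, a rapidly maturing monomeric red fluorescent protein, and the rrnB T1 terminator follows it. Cells carrying the plasmid should therefore fluoresce red without induction.

The record describes the construct only as a GoldenBraid2.0 expression vector. In modular assembly systems of this kind, a coloured cassette often serves as a visual dropout marker that is replaced when parts are assembled into the vector. That role is not explicitly documented here, and the Type IIS sites that would flank such a cassette are not annotated.

The remaining annotations are short fragments: pieces of an RSF origin, lacZα and an M13 origin, plus a 25 bp attB1-like match. These are most likely backbone remnants or partial similarity hits rather than functional elements.
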