Addgene plasmid #243855: p15Ao2_Red
Purpose: GoldenBraid2.0 expression vector.
Depositing lab: Christophe Herman. Depositing organization: Baylor College of Medicine. Publication: GoldenBraid2.0 E. coli: a comprehensive and characterized toolkit for enterics. Cooke MB, Welch KT, Ramirez LD, Wen AX, Marciano DC, Herman C. Synth Biol (Oxf). 2025 Aug 14;10(1):ysaf015. doi: 10.1093/synbio/ysaf015. eCollection 2025. PubMed 40927394.
Backbone
  Vector backbone: p15A
  Vector type: Bacterial Expression
Growth in bacteria
  Bacterial resistance: Ampicillin, 100 μg/mL
  Growth temperature: 37°C
  Growth strain: DH5alpha
  Copy number: Low Copy
Gene/Insert
  Gene/Insert name: mScarlet-I
  Species: Synthetic
  Insert size (bp): 847
  Cloning method: Golden Gate
Terms and licenses: Academic/Nonprofit Terms; Industry Terms: Not Available to Industry
How to cite: p15Ao2_Red was a gift from Christophe Herman (Addgene plasmid # 243855 ; http://n2t.net/addgene:243855 ; RRID:Addgene_243855)
